Addgene plasmid #140877: p3E-EGFP
Purpose: 126573: Multisite Gateway middle entry vector for fusing mScarlet to the 3' end of an ORF.
Depositing lab: Rob Parton. Depositing organization: University of Queensland, Institute for Molecular Bioscience. Publication: In vivo cell biological screening identifies an endocytic capture mechanism for T-tubule formation. Hall TE, Martel N, Ariotti N, Xiong Z, Lo HP, Ferguson C, Rae J, Lim YW, Parton RG. Nat Commun. 2020 Jul 24;11(1):3711. doi: 10.1038/s41467-020-17486-w. PubMed 32709891.
Backbone
  Vector backbone: pDONR_P2R-P3
  Backbone manufacturer: Invitrogen
  Vector type: Gateway entry clone
Growth in bacteria
  Bacterial resistance: Kanamycin, 50 μg/mL
  Growth temperature: 37°C
  Growth strain: DH5alpha
  Copy number: High Copy
Gene/Insert
  Gene/Insert name: EGFP
  Species: Synthetic
Terms and licenses: Academic/Nonprofit Terms; Industry Terms: Not Available to Industry
How to cite: p3E-EGFP was a gift from Rob Parton (Addgene plasmid # 140877 ; http://n2t.net/addgene:140877 ; RRID:Addgene_140877)
