[The description below was written by a language model from this plasmid's Addgene catalogue record and pLannotate feature annotations shown in this document.]
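Description:
p3E-EGFP is a small (about 3.4 kb) Multisite Gateway 3' entry clone built on the Invitrogen pDONR_P2R-P3 backbone. It is propagated in E. coli as a high-copy plasmid from a ColE1/pUC-type origin, with selection by a kanamycin resistance gene (aminoglycoside phosphotransferase). The backbone also carries the rrnB T1 and T2 transcription terminators upstream of the recombination cassette, which insulate the insert from read-through transcription, and a T7 promoter on the far side. The short hits annotated as RSF ori, lacI and lacZα are only fragments and are probably residual backbone sequence rather than functional elements.

The payload is the coding sequence of EGFP, the mammalian codon-optimised enhanced green fluorescent protein. It sits between an attR2 site and a downstream att site that the automated annotation reports as attB3 overlapping a fragment labelled attL1; for a P2R-P3-derived entry clone this would be expected to be attL3. No eukaryotic promoter is annotated, as is usual for an entry clone: expression depends on the elements brought together in the final assembly. In an LR Clonase reaction, the plasmid would be combined with a 5' entry clone (typically a promoter), a middle entry clone carrying an ORF, and a destination vector. This places EGFP in the third position, where it can serve as a C-terminal fluorescent tag on the ORF.

The catalogue purpose field describes a middle entry vector for fusing mScarlet and appears to refer to a different plasmid. It conflicts with the name, the insert field, the backbone and the sequence annotation, all of which indicate a 3' EGFP entry clone.
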