Features (pLannotate 1.2.2; 12 found; start..end, strand, type, name):
      1..54      +  rep_origin     RSF ori (fragment): Plasmids containing the RSF 1030 origin of replication can be propagated in E. coli cells that contain additional plasmids with compatible origins.
     56..148     +  CDS            lacI (fragment): lac repressor; lacI; The lac repressor binds to the lac operator to inhibit transcription in E. coli. This inhibition can be relieved by adding lactose or isopropyl-β-D-thiogalactopyranoside (IPTG).
    203..230     -  terminator     rrnB T2 terminator: transcription terminator T2 from the E. coli rrnB gene
    362..405     +  terminator     rrnB T1 terminator: Escherichia coli rrnB; transcription terminator T1 from the E. coli rrnB gene
    452..488     -  CDS            lacZα (fragment): LacZα fragment of β-galactosidase; lacZ fragment
    559..682     -  protein_bind   attR2: mutant version of attR; recombination site for the Gateway® LR reaction LR Clonase™
    685..1401    +  CDS            EGFP: the original enhanced GFP (Yang et al., 1996) mammalian codon-optimized
   1403..1423    -  protein_bind   attB3: mutant version of attB; core recombination site for the Gateway® BP reaction BP Clonase™
   1414..1499    -  protein_bind   attL1 (fragment): mutant version of attL; recombination site for the Gateway® LR reaction LR Clonase™
   1536..1554    -  promoter       T7 promoter: promoter for bacteriophage T7 RNA polymerase
   1688..2497    +  CDS            KanR: aminoglycoside phosphotransferase; aph(3')-Ia; confers resistance to kanamycin in bacteria or G418 (Geneticin®) in eukaryotes
   2644..3232    +  rep_origin     ori: high-copy-number ColE1/pMB1/pBR322/pUC origin of replication
>Addgene plasmid #140877 | p3E-EGFP | addgene full sequence | sequence record 325145 | Addgene NGS Result
CTCGCCGCAGCCGAACGACCGAGCGCAGCGAGTCAGTGAGCGAGGAAGCGGAAGAGCGCCCAATACGCAA
ACCGCCTCTCCCCGCGCGTTGGCCGATTCATTAATGCAGCTGGCACGACAGGTTTCCCGACTGGAAAGCG
GGCAGTGAGCGCAACGCAATTAATACGCGTACCGCTAGCCAGGAAGAGTTTGTAGAAACGCAAAAAGGCC
ATCCGTCAGGATGGCCTTCTGCTTAGTTTGATGCCTGGCAGTTTATGGCGGGCGTCCTGCCCGCCACCCT
CCGGGCCGTTGCTTCACAACGTTCAAATCCGCTCCCGGCGGATTTGTCCTACTCAGGAGAGCGTTCACCG
ACAAACAACAGATAAAACGAAAGGCCCAGTCTTCCGACTGAGCCTTTCGTTTTATTTGATGCCTGGCAGT
TCCCTACTCTCGCGTTAACGCTAGCATGGATGTTTTCCCAGTCACGACGTTGTAAAACGACGGCCAGTCT
TAAGCTCGGGCCCTGCAGCTCTAGAGCTCGAATTCTACAGGTCACTAATACCATCTAAGTAGTTGGTTCA
TAGTGACTGCATATGTTGTGTTTTACAGTATTATGTAGTCTGTTTTTTATGCAAAATCTAATTTAATATA
TTGATATTTATATCATTTTACGTTTCTCGTTCAACTTTCTTGTACAAAGTGGCTGTGAGCAAGGGCGAGG
AGCTGTTCACCGGGGTGGTGCCCATCCTGGTCGAGCTGGACGGCGACGTAAACGGCCACAAGTTCAGCGT
GTCCGGCGAGGGCGAGGGCGATGCCACCTACGGCAAGCTGACCCTGAAGTTCATCTGCACCACCGGCAAG
CTGCCCGTGCCCTGGCCCACCCTCGTGACCACCCTGACCTACGGCGTGCAGTGCTTCAGCCGCTACCCCG
ACCACATGAAGCAGCACGACTTCTTCAAGTCCGCCATGCCCGAAGGCTACGTCCAGGAGCGCACCATCTT
CTTCAAGGACGACGGCAACTACAAGACCCGCGCCGAGGTGAAGTTCGAGGGCGACACCCTGGTGAACCGC
ATCGAGCTGAAGGGCATCGACTTCAAGGAGGACGGCAACATCCTGGGGCACAAGCTGGAGTACAACTACA
ACAGCCACAACGTCTATATCATGGCCGACAAGCAGAAGAACGGCATCAAGGTGAACTTCAAGATCCGCCA
CAACATCGAGGACGGCAGCGTGCAGCTCGCCGACCACTACCAGCAGAACACCCCCATCGGCGACGGCCCC
GTGCTGCTGCCCGACAACCACTACCTGAGCACCCAGTCCGCCCTGAGCAAAGACCCCAACGAGAAGCGCG
ATCACATGGTCCTGCTGGAGTTCGTGACCGCCGCCGGGATCACTCTCGGCATGGACGAGCTGTACAAGTA
ACCAACTTTATTATACAAAGTTGGCATTATAAAAAAGCATTGCTTATCAATTTGTTGCAACGAACAGGTC
ACTATCAGTCAAAATAAAATCATTATTTGGAGCTCCATGGTAGCGTTAACGCGGCCGCGATATCCCCTAT
AGTGAGTCGTATTACATGGTCATAGCTGTTTCCTGGCAGCTCTGGCCCGTGTCTCAAAATCTCTGATGTT
ACATTGCACAAGATAAAAATATATCATCATGAACAATAAAACTGTCTGCTTACATAAACAGTAATACAAG
GGGTGTTATGAGCCATATTCAACGGGAAACGTCGAGGCCGCGATTAAATTCCAACATGGATGCTGATTTA
TATGGGTATAAATGGGCTCGCGATAATGTCGGGCAATCAGGTGCGACAATCTATCGCTTGTATGGGAAGC
CCGATGCGCCAGAGTTGTTTCTGAAACATGGCAAAGGTAGCGTTGCCAATGATGTTACAGATGAGATGGT
CAGACTAAACTGGCTGACGGAATTTATGCCTCTTCCGACCATCAAGCATTTTATCCGTACTCCTGATGAT
GCATGGTTACTCACCACTGCGATCCCCGGAAAAACAGCATTCCAGGTATTAGAAGAATATCCTGATTCAG
GTGAAAATATTGTTGATGCGCTGGCAGTGTTCCTGCGCCGGTTGCATTCGATTCCTGTTTGTAATTGTCC
TTTTAACAGCGATCGCGTATTTCGTCTCGCTCAGGCGCAATCACGAATGAATAACGGTTTGGTTGATGCG
AGTGATTTTGATGACGAGCGTAATGGCTGGCCTGTTGAACAAGTCTGGAAAGAAATGCATAAACTTTTGC
CATTCTCACCGGATTCAGTCGTCACTCATGGTGATTTCTCACTTGATAACCTTATTTTTGACGAGGGGAA
ATTAATAGGTTGTATTGATGTTGGACGAGTCGGAATCGCAGACCGATACCAGGATCTTGCCATCCTATGG
AACTGCCTCGGTGAGTTTTCTCCTTCATTACAGAAACGGCTTTTTCAAAAATATGGTATTGATAATCCTG
ATATGAATAAATTGCAGTTTCATTTGATGCTCGATGAGTTTTTCTAATCAGAATTGGTTAATTGGTTGTA
ACACTGGCAGAGCATTACGCTGACTTGACGGGACGGCGCAAGCTCATGACCAAAATCCCTTAACGTGAGT
TACGCGTCGTTCCACTGAGCGTCAGACCCCGTAGAAAAGATCAAAGGATCTTCTTGAGATCCTTTTTTTC
TGCGCGTAATCTGCTGCTTGCAAACAAAAAAACCACCGCTACCAGCGGTGGTTTGTTTGCCGGATCAAGA
GCTACCAACTCTTTTTCCGAAGGTAACTGGCTTCAGCAGAGCGCAGATACCAAATACTGTTCTTCTAGTG
TAGCCGTAGTTAGGCCACCACTTCAAGAACTCTGTAGCACCGCCTACATACCTCGCTCTGCTAATCCTGT
TACCAGTGGCTGCTGCCAGTGGCGATAAGTCGTGTCTTACCGGGTTGGACTCAAGACGATAGTTACCGGA
TAAGGCGCAGCGGTCGGGCTGAACGGGGGGTTCGTGCACACAGCCCAGCTTGGAGCGAACGACCTACACC
GAACTGAGATACCTACAGCGTGAGCTATGAGAAAGCGCCACGCTTCCCGAAGGGAGAAAGGCGGACAGGT
ATCCGGTAAGCGGCAGGGTCGGAACAGGAGAGCGCACGAGGGAGCTTCCAGGGGGAAACGCCTGGTATCT
TTATAGTCCTGTCGGGTTTCGCCACCTCTGACTTGAGCGTCGATTTTTGTGATGCTCGTCAGGGGGGCGG
AGCCTATGGAAAAACGCCAGCAACGCGGCCTTTTTACGGTTCCTGGCCTTTTGCTGGCCTTTTGCTCACA
TGTTCTTTCCTGCGTTATCCCCTGATTCTGTGGATAACCGTATTACCGCCTTTGAGTGAGCTGATACCG
